Addgene plasmid #161431: pDONR221-SLC14A2_STOP
Purpose: Gateway entry clone with codon-optimized ORF sequence for subcloning into custom expression vectors. Contains a STOP codon at the end of the codon-optimized ORF sequence.
Depositing lab: RESOLUTE Consortium & Giulio Superti-Furga. Depositing organization: CeMM Research Center for Molecular Medicine. Publication: The RESOLUTE consortium: unlocking SLC transporters for drug discovery. Superti-Furga G, Lackner D, Wiedmer T, Ingles-Prieto A, Barbosa B, Girardi E, Goldmann U, Gurtl B, Klavins K, Klimek C, Lindinger S, Lineiro-Retes E, Muller AC, Onstein S, Redinger G, Reil D, Sedlyarov V, Wolf G, Crawford M, Everley R, ... Steppan CM. Nat Rev Drug Discov. 2020 Jul;19(7):429-430. doi: 10.1038/d41573-020-00056-6. PubMed 32265506.
Backbone
  Vector backbone: pDONR221
  Backbone manufacturer: ThermoFisher Scientific
  Backbone size w/o insert (bp): 2550
  Vector type: Mammalian Expression
Growth in bacteria
  Bacterial resistance: Kanamycin, 50 μg/mL
  Growth temperature: 37°C
  Growth strain: NEB Stable
  Copy number: High Copy
Gene/Insert
  Gene/Insert name: SLC14A2 (alt name: HUT2, UT2)
  Species: H. sapiens (human)
  Insert size (bp): 2763
  Entrez Gene: SLC14A2 (a.k.a. HUT2, UT-A2, UT2, UTA, UTR, hUT-A6)
  Cloning method: Gateway Cloning
  Sequencing primers: 5′ M13-fwd; 3′ M13-rev
Terms and licenses: Academic/Nonprofit Terms; Industry Terms
Depositor comments: This plasmid contains a STOP codon at the end of the codon-optimized ORF. For the version of this plasmid that does not contain a STOP codon, please see Addgene plasmid 132265 For more information on the full Resolute plasmid collection, please see www.addgene.org/depositor-collections/re-solute/. Please provide your feedback on this plasmid to the RESOLUTE consortium by filling out their RESOLUTE repository feedback form: https://forms.office.com/Pages/ResponsePage.aspx?id=0e05yklzmkS7rjFGQL4N7z4feCLQvEJAmVcOCM_u885UN1JJRko0Ukg4TVQwNTZLOUxPQVJWT1NHUCQlQCN0PWcu
How to cite: pDONR221-SLC14A2_STOP was a gift from RESOLUTE Consortium & Giulio Superti-Furga (Addgene plasmid # 161431 ; http://n2t.net/addgene:161431 ; RRID:Addgene_161431)
