[The description below was written by a language model from this plasmid's Addgene catalogue record and pLannotate feature annotations shown in this document.]
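Description:
pDONR221-SLC14A2_STOP is a Gateway entry clone built on the pDONR221 backbone. It carries a codon-optimized open reading frame for human SLC14A2 (also called HUT2 or UT2), a low-affinity, vasopressin-regulated urea transporter that moves urea across the inner medullary collecting duct and contributes to urine concentration. The sequenced plasmid is about 5.3 kb. It replicates in E. coli from a high-copy ColE1/pUC-type origin and is selected with kanamycin through an aminoglycoside phosphotransferase (KanR) gene.

The roughly 2.76 kb ORF lies between attL1 and attL2, the recombination sites used in the Gateway LR reaction, so the coding sequence can be moved directionally into any attR-containing destination vector. This version keeps a stop codon at the end of the ORF. It therefore suits expression of the native, untagged protein or of N-terminally tagged fusions, but not C-terminal fusions, for which the depositors supply a companion clone without the stop codon. Although the catalogue lists the vector type as mammalian expression, the feature table shows no eukaryotic promoter upstream of the insert, so expression depends on the destination vector chosen. The remaining annotated elements are standard backbone features. The rrnB T1 and T2 terminators sit upstream of attL1 and shield the cassette from read-through transcription. A T7 promoter lies just beyond attL2 and points back toward the insert. Short lacI and lacZα fragments are also annotated, and M13 forward and reverse primer sites are used for sequencing. The plasmid belongs to a consortium collection of solute carrier (SLC) transporter clones made for transporter research and drug discovery.
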