Features (pLannotate 1.2.2; 10 found; start..end, strand, type, name):
    121..213     +  CDS            lacI (fragment): lac repressor; lacI; The lac repressor binds to the lac operator to inhibit transcription in E. coli. This inhibition can be relieved by adding lactose or isopropyl-β-D-thiogalactopyranoside (IPTG).
    268..295     -  terminator     rrnB T2 terminator: transcription terminator T2 from the E. coli rrnB gene
    427..470     +  terminator     rrnB T1 terminator: Escherichia coli rrnB; transcription terminator T1 from the E. coli rrnB gene
    517..553     -  CDS            lacZα (fragment): LacZα fragment of β-galactosidase; lacZ fragment
    569..668     +  protein_bind   attL1: mutant version of attL; recombination site for the Gateway® LR reaction LR Clonase™
    674..3433    +  CDS            SLC14A2 (sequence partly withheld): UT2_HUMAN - Also known as HUT2, UT2. Experimental evidence at protein level: Swiss-Prot protein existence level 1. Specialized low-affinity vasopressin-regulated urea transporter. Mediates rapid transepithelial urea transport across the inner medullary collecting duct and plays a major role in the urinary concentrating mechanism. From Homo sapiens (Human).
   3438..3537    -  protein_bind   attL2: mutant version of attL; recombination site for the Gateway® LR reaction LR Clonase™
   3555..3573    -  promoter       T7 promoter: promoter for bacteriophage T7 RNA polymerase
   3707..4516    +  CDS            KanR: aminoglycoside phosphotransferase; aph(3')-Ia; confers resistance to kanamycin in bacteria or G418 (Geneticin®) in eukaryotes
   4663..5251    +  rep_origin     ori: high-copy-number ColE1/pMB1/pBR322/pUC origin of replication
>Addgene plasmid #161431 | pDONR221-SLC14A2_STOP | addgene full sequence | sequence record 451005 | Addgene NGS Result
CTTTCCTGCGTTATCCCCTGATTCTGTGGATAACCGTATTACCGCCTTTGAGTGAGCTGATACCGCTCGC
CGCAGCCGAACGACCGAGCGCAGCGAGTCAGTGAGCGAGGAAGCGGAAGAGCGCCCAATACGCAAACCGC
CTCTCCCCGCGCGTTGGCCGATTCATTAATGCAGCTGGCACGACAGGTTTCCCGACTGGAAAGCGGGCAG
TGAGCGCAACGCAATTAATACGCGTACCGCTAGCCAGGAAGAGTTTGTAGAAACGCAAAAAGGCCATCCG
TCAGGATGGCCTTCTGCTTAGTTTGATGCCTGGCAGTTTATGGCGGGCGTCCTGCCCGCCACCCTCCGGG
CCGTTGCTTCACAACGTTCAAATCCGCTCCCGGCGGATTTGTCCTACTCAGGAGAGCGTTCACCGACAAA
CAACAGATAAAACGAAAGGCCCAGTCTTCCGACTGAGCCTTTCGTTTTATTTGATGCCTGGCAGTTCCCT
ACTCTCGCGTTAACGCTAGCATGGATGTTTTCCCAGTCACGACGTTGTAAAACGACGGCCAGTCTTAAGC
TCGGGCCCCAAATAATGATTTTATTTTGACTGATAGTGACCTGTTCGTTGCAACACATTGATGAGCAATG
CTTTTTTATAATGCCAACTTTGTACAAAAAAGCAGGCTCCACCATGAGCGACCCACACAGCTCCCCACTG
CTGCCAGAGCCTCTGTCTAGCAGATACAAGCTGTATGAGGCCGAGTTTACCTCCCCTTCTTGGCCAAGCA
CCTCCCCAGATACACACCCCGCCCTGCCTCTGCTGGAGATGCCTGAGGAGAAGGACCTGAGGTCCTCTAA
CGAGGATAGCCACATCGTGAAGATCGAGAAGCTGAATGAGCGGAGCAAGCGGAAGGACGATGGAGTGGCA
CACAGAGACTCCGCCGGACAGAGGTGCATCTGTCTGTCTAAGGCCGTGGGCTACCTGACCGGCGATATGA
AGGAGTATAGAATCTGGCTGAAGGACAAGCACCTGGCCCTGCAGTTCATCGATTGGGTGCTGAGGGGCAC
AGCCCAGGTCATGTTTATCAACAATCCTCTGTCTGGCCTGATCATCTTCATCGGCCTGCTGATCCAGAAC
CCATGGTGGACCATCACAGGAGGACTGGGAACCGTGGTGTCCACCCTGACAGCCCTGGCCCTGGGACAGG
ACAGATCTGCCATCGCCAGCGGCCTGCACGGCTACAATGGCATGCTGGTGGGCCTGCTGATGGCCGTGTT
TTCCGAGAAGCTGGATTACTATTGGTGGCTGCTGTTCCCAGTGACCTTTACAGCCATGTCTTGCCCCGTG
CTGAGCTCCGCCCTGAACTCCATCTTCTCTAAGTGGGACCTGCCCGTGTTCACCCTGCCCTTCAACATCG
CAGTGACCCTGTACCTGGCAGCAACAGGCCACTATAATCTGTTCTTTCCTACCACACTGGTGGAGCCCGT
GTCTAGCGTGCCTAACATCACCTGGACAGAGATGGAGATGCCTCTGCTGCTGCAGGCAATCCCAGTGGGA
GTGGGACAGGTGTACGGATGCGATAATCCATGGACCGGAGGCGTGTTCCTGGTGGCCCTGTTTATCTCCT
CTCCTCTGATCTGTCTGCACGCCGCCATCGGCAGCATCGTGGGACTGCTGGCCGCCCTGTCCGTGGCCAC
CCCATTTGAGACCATCTACACAGGCCTGTGGAGCTATAACTGCGTGCTGTCCTGTATCGCCATCGGCGGC
ATGTTTTACGCCCTGACCTGGCAGACACACCTGCTGGCCCTGATCTGCGCCCTGTTCTGTGCCTATATGG
AGGCCGCCATCTCCAATATCATGTCTGTGGTGGGAGTGCCACCTGGAACCTGGGCATTTTGCCTGGCCAC
AATCATCTTCCTGCTGCTGACCACAAACAATCCCGCCATCTTCCGCCTGCCTCTGAGCAAGGTGACCTAC
CCCGAGGCCAACCGGATCTACTATCTGACAGTGAAGTCTGGCGAGGAGGAGAAGGCACCAAGCGGAGGAG
GAGGAGAGCACCCACCCACCGCCGGCCCCAAGGTGGAGGAGGGAAGCGAGGCCGTGCTGAGCAAGCACCG
CTCCGTGTTTCACATCGAGTGGAGCTCCATCCGGAGAAGGTCCAAGGTGTTCGGCAAGGGCGAGCACCAG
GAGCGGCAGAACAAGGACCCATTTCCCTACAGATATAGGAAGCCAACCGTGGAGCTGCTGGACCTGGATA
CAATGGAGGAGTCTAGCGAGATCAAGGTGGAGACCAATATCAGCAAGACATCCTGGATCAGATCCTCTAT
GGCCGCCAGCGGCAAGAGGGTGTCTAAGGCCCTGAGCTACATCACCGGAGAGATGAAGGAGTGCGGAGAG
GGCCTGAAGGACAAG
[990 nt withheld, positions 2396-3385]
AATCGCCGGGCCAGCATCATCACAAAGTACCAGGCCTATGACGTGAGCTAAGACCCAGCTTTCTTGTACA
AAGTTGGCATTATAAGAAAGCATTGCTTATCAATTTGTTGCAACGAACAGGTCACTATCAGTCAAAATAA
AATCATTATTTGCCATCCAGCTGATATCCCCTATAGTGAGTCGTATTACATGGTCATAGCTGTTTCCTGG
CAGCTCTGGCCCGTGTCTCAAAATCTCTGATGTTACATTGCACAAGATAAAAATATATCATCATGAACAA
TAAAACTGTCTGCTTACATAAACAGTAATACAAGGGGTGTTATGAGCCATATTCAACGGGAAACGTCGAG
GCCGCGATTAAATTCCAACATGGATGCTGATTTATATGGGTATAAATGGGCTCGCGATAATGTCGGGCAA
TCAGGTGCGACAATCTATCGCTTGTATGGGAAGCCCGATGCGCCAGAGTTGTTTCTGAAACATGGCAAAG
GTAGCGTTGCCAATGATGTTACAGATGAGATGGTCAGACTAAACTGGCTGACGGAATTTATGCCTCTTCC
GACCATCAAGCATTTTATCCGTACTCCTGATGATGCATGGTTACTCACCACTGCGATCCCCGGAAAAACA
GCATTCCAGGTATTAGAAGAATATCCTGATTCAGGTGAAAATATTGTTGATGCGCTGGCAGTGTTCCTGC
GCCGGTTGCATTCGATTCCTGTTTGTAATTGTCCTTTTAACAGCGATCGCGTATTTCGTCTCGCTCAGGC
GCAATCACGAATGAATAACGGTTTGGTTGATGCGAGTGATTTTGATGACGAGCGTAATGGCTGGCCTGTT
GAACAAGTCTGGAAAGAAATGCATAAACTTTTGCCATTCTCACCGGATTCAGTCGTCACTCATGGTGATT
TCTCACTTGATAACCTTATTTTTGACGAGGGGAAATTAATAGGTTGTATTGATGTTGGACGAGTCGGAAT
CGCAGACCGATACCAGGATCTTGCCATCCTATGGAACTGCCTCGGTGAGTTTTCTCCTTCATTACAGAAA
CGGCTTTTTCAAAAATATGGTATTGATAATCCTGATATGAATAAATTGCAGTTTCATTTGATGCTCGATG
AGTTTTTCTAATCAGAATTGGTTAATTGGTTGTAACACTGGCAGAGCATTACGCTGACTTGACGGGACGG
CGCAAGCTCATGACCAAAATCCCTTAACGTGAGTTACGCGTCGTTCCACTGAGCGTCAGACCCCGTAGAA
AAGATCAAAGGATCTTCTTGAGATCCTTTTTTTCTGCGCGTAATCTGCTGCTTGCAAACAAAAAAACCAC
CGCTACCAGCGGTGGTTTGTTTGCCGGATCAAGAGCTACCAACTCTTTTTCCGAAGGTAACTGGCTTCAG
CAGAGCGCAGATACCAAATACTGTTCTTCTAGTGTAGCCGTAGTTAGGCCACCACTTCAAGAACTCTGTA
GCACCGCCTACATACCTCGCTCTGCTAATCCTGTTACCAGTGGCTGCTGCCAGTGGCGATAAGTCGTGTC
TTACCGGGTTGGACTCAAGACGATAGTTACCGGATAAGGCGCAGCGGTCGGGCTGAACGGGGGGTTCGTG
CACACAGCCCAGCTTGGAGCGAACGACCTACACCGAACTGAGATACCTACAGCGTGAGCTATGAGAAAGC
GCCACGCTTCCCGAAGGGAGAAAGGCGGACAGGTATCCGGTAAGCGGCAGGGTCGGAACAGGAGAGCGCA
CGAGGGAGCTTCCAGGGGGAAACGCCTGGTATCTTTATAGTCCTGTCGGGTTTCGCCACCTCTGACTTGA
GCGTCGATTTTTGTGATGCTCGTCAGGGGGGCGGAGCCTATGGAAAAACGCCAGCAACGCGGCCTTTTTA
CGGTTCCTGGCCTTTTGCTGGCCTTTTGCTCACATGTT
