Features (pLannotate 1.2.2; 10 found; start..end, strand, type, name):
    121..213     +  CDS            lacI (fragment): lac repressor; lacI; The lac repressor binds to the lac operator to inhibit transcription in E. coli. This inhibition can be relieved by adding lactose or isopropyl-β-D-thiogalactopyranoside (IPTG).
    268..295     -  terminator     rrnB T2 terminator: transcription terminator T2 from the E. coli rrnB gene
    427..470     +  terminator     rrnB T1 terminator: Escherichia coli rrnB; transcription terminator T1 from the E. coli rrnB gene
    517..553     -  CDS            lacZα (fragment): LacZα fragment of β-galactosidase; lacZ fragment
    569..668     +  protein_bind   attL1: mutant version of attL; recombination site for the Gateway® LR reaction LR Clonase™
    674..3433    +  CDS            SLC14A2 (sequence partly withheld): UT2_HUMAN - Also known as HUT2, UT2. Experimental evidence at protein level: Swiss-Prot protein existence level 1. Specialized low-affinity vasopressin-regulated urea transporter. Mediates rapid transepithelial urea transport across the inner medullary collecting duct and plays a major role in the urinary concentrating mechanism. From Homo sapiens (Human).
   3438..3537    -  protein_bind   attL2: mutant version of attL; recombination site for the Gateway® LR reaction LR Clonase™
   3555..3573    -  promoter       T7 promoter: promoter for bacteriophage T7 RNA polymerase
   3707..4516    +  CDS            KanR: aminoglycoside phosphotransferase; aph(3')-Ia; confers resistance to kanamycin in bacteria or G418 (Geneticin®) in eukaryotes
   4663..5251    +  rep_origin     ori: high-copy-number ColE1/pMB1/pBR322/pUC origin of replication
>Addgene plasmid #161431 | pDONR221-SLC14A2_STOP | analyzer sequence | sequence record 312796
CTTTCCTGCGTTATCCCCTGATTCTGTGGATAACCGTATTACCGCCTTTGAGTGAGCTGATACCGCTCGC
CGCAGCCGAACGACCGAGCGCAGCGAGTCAGTGAGCGAGGAAGCGGAAGAGCGCCCAATACGCAAACCGC
CTCTCCCCGCGCGTTGGCCGATTCATTAATGCAGCTGGCACGACAGGTTTCCCGACTGGAAAGCGGGCAG
TGAGCGCAACGCAATTAATACGCGTACCGCTAGCCAGGAAGAGTTTGTAGAAACGCAAAAAGGCCATCCG
TCAGGATGGCCTTCTGCTTAGTTTGATGCCTGGCAGTTTATGGCGGGCGTCCTGCCCGCCACCCTCCGGG
CCGTTGCTTCACAACGTTCAAATCCGCTCCCGGCGGATTTGTCCTACTCAGGAGAGCGTTCACCGACAAA
CAACAGATAAAACGAAAGGCCCAGTCTTCCGACTGAGCCTTTCGTTTTATTTGATGCCTGGCAGTTCCCT
ACTCTCGCGTTAACGCTAGCATGGATGTTTTCCCAGTCACGACGTTGTAAAACGACGGCCAGTCTTAAGC
TCGGGCCCCAAATAATGATTTTATTTTGACTGATAGTGACCTGTTCGTTGCAACACATTGATGAGCAATG
CTTTTTTATAATGCCAACTTTGTACAAAAAAGCAGGCTCCACCATGAGCGACCCACACAGCTCCCCACTG
CTGCCAGAGCCTCTGTCTAGCAGATACAAGCTGTATGAGGCCGAGTTTACCTCCCCTTCTTGGCCAAGCA
CCTCCCCAGATACACACCCCGCCCTGCCTCTGCTGGAGATGCCTGAGGAGAAGGACCTGAGGTCCTCTAA
CGAGGATAGCCACATCGTGAAGATCGAGAAGCTGAATGAGCGGAGCAAGCGGAAGGACGATGGAGTGGCA
CACAGAGACTCCGCCGGACAGAGGTGCATCTGTCTGTCTAAGGCCGTGGGCTACCTGACCGGCGATATGA
AGGAGTATAGAATCTGGCTGAAGGACAAGCACCTGGCCCTGCAGTTCATCGATTGGGTGCTGAGGGGCAC
AGCCCAGGTCATGTTTATCAACAATCCTCTGTCTGGCCTGATCATCTTCATCGGCCTGCTGATCCAGAAC
CCATGGTGGACCATCACAGGAGGACTGGGAACCGTGGTGTCCACCCTGACAGCCCTGGCCCTGGGACAGG
ACAGATCTGCCATCGCCAGCGGCCTGCACGGCTACAATGGCATGCTGGTGGGCCTGCTGATGGCCGTGTT
TTCCGAGAAGCTGGATTACTATTGGTGGCTGCTGTTCCCAGTGACCTTTACAGCCATGTCTTGCCCCGTG
CTGAGCTCCGCCCTGAACTCCATCTTCTCTAAGTGGGACCTGCCCGTGTTCACCCTGCCCTTCAACATCG
CAGTGACCCTGTACCTGGCAGCAACAGGCCACTATAATCTGTTCTTTCCTACCACACTGGTGGAGCCCGT
GTCTAGCGTGCCTAACATCACCTGGACAGAGATGGAGATGCCTCTGCTGCTGCAGGCAATCCCAGTGGGA
GTGGGACAGGTGTACGGATGCGATAATCCATGGACCGGAGGCGTGTTCCTGGTGGCCCTGTTTATCTCCT
CTCCTCTGATCTGTCTGCACGCCGCCATCGGCAGCATCGTGGGACTGCTGGCCGCCCTGTCCGTGGCCAC
CCCATTTGAGACCATCTACACAGGCCTGTGGAGCTATAACTGCGTGCTGTCCTGTATCGCCATCGGCGGC
ATGTTTTACGCCCTGACCTGGCAGACACACCTGCTGGCCCTGATCTGCGCCCTGTTCTGTGCCTATATGG
AGGCCGCCATCTCCAATATCATGTCTGTGGTGGGAGTGCCACCTGGAACCTGGGCATTTTGCCTGGCCAC
AATCATCTTCCTGCTGCTGACCACAAACAATCCCGCCATCTTCCGCCTGCCTCTGAGCAAGGTGACCTAC
CCCGAGGCCAACCGGATCTACTATCTGACAGTGAAGTCTGGCGAGGAGGAGAAGGCACCAAGCGGAGGAG
GAGGAGAGCACCCACCCACCGCCGGCCCCAAGGTGGAGGAGGGAAGCGAGGCCGTGCTGAGCAAGCACCG
CTCCGTGTTTCACATCGAGTGGAGCTCCATCCGGAGAAGGTCCAAGGTGTTCGGCAAGGGCGAGCACCAG
GAGCGGCAGAACAAGGACCCATTTCCCTACAGATATAGGAAGCCAACCGTGGAGCTGCTGGACCTGGATA
CAATGGAGGAGTCTAGCGAGATCAAGGTGGAGACCAATATCAGCAAGACATCCTGGATCAGATCCTCTAT
GGCCGCCAGCGGCAAGAGGGTGTCTAAGGCCCTGAGCTACATCACCGGAGAGATGAAGGAGTGCGGAGAG
GGCCTGAAGGACAAG
[990 nt withheld, positions 2396-3385]
AATCGCCGGGCCAGCATCATCACAAAGTACCAGGCCTATGACGTGAGCTAAGACCCAGCTTTCTTGTACA
AAGTTGGCATTATAAGAAAGCATTGCTTATCAATTTGTTGCAACGAACAGGTCACTATCAGTCAAAATAA
AATCATTATTTGCCATCCAGCTGATATCCCCTATAGTGAGTCGTATTACATGGTCATAGCTGTTTCCTGG
CAGCTCTGGCCCGTGTCTCAAAATCTCTGATGTTACATTGCACAAGATAAAATAATATCATCATGAACAA
TAAAACTGTCTGCTTACATAAACAGTAATACAAGGGGTGTTATGAGCCATATTCAACGGGAAACGTCGAG
GCCGCGATTAAATTCCAACATGGATGCTGATTTATATGGGTATAAATGGGCTCGCGATAATGTCGGGCAA
TCAGGTGCGACAATCTATCGCTTGTATGGGAAGCCCGATGCGCCAGAGTTGTTTCTGAAACATGGCAAAG
GTAGCGTTGCCAATGATGTTACAGATGAGATGGTCAGACTAAACTGGCTGACGGAATTTATGCCTCTTCC
GACCATCAAGCATTTTATCCGTACTCCTGATGATGCATGGTTACTCACCACTGCGATCCCCGGAAAAACA
GCATTCCAGGTATTAGAAGAATATCCTGATTCAGGTGAAAATATTGTTGATGCGCTGGCAGTGTTCCTGC
GCCGGTTGCATTCGATTCCTGTTTGTAATTGTCCTTTTAACAGCGATCGCGTATTTCGTCTCGCTCAGGC
GCAATCACGAATGAATAACGGTTTGGTTGATGCGAGTGATTTTGATGACGAGCGTAATGGCTGGCCTGTT
GAACAAGTCTGGAAAGAAATGCATAAACTTTTGCCATTCTCACCGGATTCAGTCGTCACTCATGGTGATT
TCTCACTTGATAACCTTATTTTTGACGAGGGGAAATTAATAGGTTGTATTGATGTTGGACGAGTCGGAAT
CGCAGACCGATACCAGGATCTTGCCATCCTATGGAACTGCCTCGGTGAGTTTTCTCCTTCATTACAGAAA
CGGCTTTTTCAAAAATATGGTATTGATAATCCTGATATGAATAAATTGCAGTTTCATTTGATGCTCGATG
AGTTTTTCTAATCAGAATTGGTTAATTGGTTGTAACACTGGCAGAGCATTACGCTGACTTGACGGGACGG
CGCAAGCTCATGACCAAAATCCCTTAACGTGAGTTACGCGTCGTTCCACTGAGCGTCAGACCCCGTAGAA
AAGATCAAAGGATCTTCTTGAGATCCTTTTTTTCTGCGCGTAATCTGCTGCTTGCAAACAAAAAAACCAC
CGCTACCAGCGGTGGTTTGTTTGCCGGATCAAGAGCTACCAACTCTTTTTCCGAAGGTAACTGGCTTCAG
CAGAGCGCAGATACCAAATACTGTTCTTCTAGTGTAGCCGTAGTTAGGCCACCACTTCAAGAACTCTGTA
GCACCGCCTACATACCTCGCTCTGCTAATCCTGTTACCAGTGGCTGCTGCCAGTGGCGATAAGTCGTGTC
TTACCGGGTTGGACTCAAGACGATAGTTACCGGATAAGGCGCAGCGGTCGGGCTGAACGGGGGGTTCGTG
CACACAGCCCAGCTTGGAGCGAACGACCTACACCGAACTGAGATACCTACAGCGTGAGCTATGAGAAAGC
GCCACGCTTCCCGAAGGGAGAAAGGCGGACAGGTATCCGGTAAGCGGCAGGGTCGGAACAGGAGAGCGCA
CGAGGGAGCTTCCAGGGGGAAACGCCTGGTATCTTTATAGTCCTGTCGGGTTTCGCCACCTCTGACTTGA
GCGTCGATTTTTGTGATGCTCGTCAGGGGGGCGGAGCCTATGGAAAAACGCCAGCAACGCGGCCTTTTTA
CGGTTCCTGGCCTTTTGCTGGCCTTTTGCTCACATGTT
