>Addgene plasmid #161431 | pDONR221-SLC14A2_STOP | depositor partial sequence | sequence record 312797 | Codon-optimized ORF of SLC14A2
ATGAGCGACCCACACAGCTCCCCACTGCTGCCAGAGCCTCTGTCTAGCAGATACAAGCTGTATGAGGCCG
AGTTTACCTCCCCTTCTTGGCCAAGCACCTCCCCAGATACACACCCCGCCCTGCCTCTGCTGGAGATGCC
TGAGGAGAAGGACCTGAGGTCCTCTAACGAGGATAGCCACATCGTGAAGATCGAGAAGCTGAATGAGCGG
AGCAAGCGGAAGGACGATGGAGTGGCACACAGAGACTCCGCCGGACAGAGGTGCATCTGTCTGTCTAAGG
CCGTGGGCTACCTGACCGGCGATATGAAGGAGTATAGAATCTGGCTGAAGGACAAGCACCTGGCCCTGCA
GTTCATCGATTGGGTGCTGAGGGGCACAGCCCAGGTCATGTTTATCAACAATCCTCTGTCTGGCCTGATC
ATCTTCATCGGCCTGCTGATCCAGAACCCATGGTGGACCATCACAGGAGGACTGGGAACCGTGGTGTCCA
CCCTGACAGCCCTGGCCCTGGGACAGGACAGATCTGCCATCGCCAGCGGCCTGCACGGCTACAATGGCAT
GCTGGTGGGCCTGCTGATGGCCGTGTTTTCCGAGAAGCTGGATTACTATTGGTGGCTGCTGTTCCCAGTG
ACCTTTACAGCCATGTCTTGCCCCGTGCTGAGCTCCGCCCTGAACTCCATCTTCTCTAAGTGGGACCTGC
CCGTGTTCACCCTGCCCTTCAACATCGCAGTGACCCTGTACCTGGCAGCAACAGGCCACTATAATCTGTT
CTTTCCTACCACACTGGTGGAGCCCGTGTCTAGCGTGCCTAACATCACCTGGACAGAGATGGAGATGCCT
CTGCTGCTGCAGGCAATCCCAGTGGGAGTGGGACAGGTGTACGGATGCGATAATCCATGGACCGGAGGCG
TGTTCCTGGTGGCCCTGTTTATCTCCTCTCCTCTGATCTGTCTGCACGCCGCCATCGGCAGCATCGTGGG
ACTGCTGGCCGCCCTGTCCGTGGCCACCCCATTTGAGACCATCTACACAGGCCTGTGGAGCTATAACTGC
GTGCTGTCCTGTATCGCCATCGGCGGCATGTTTTACGCCCTGACCTGGCAGACACACCTGCTGGCCCTGA
TCTGCGCCCTGTTCTGTGCCTATATGGAGGCCGCCATCTCCAATATCATGTCTGTGGTGGGAGTGCCACC
TGGAACCTGGGCATTTTGCCTGGCCACAATCATCTTCCTGCTGCTGACCACAAACAATCCCGCCATCTTC
CGCCTGCCTCTGAGCAAGGTGACCTACCCCGAGGCCAACCGGATCTACTATCTGACAGTGAAGTCTGGCG
AGGAGGAGAAGGCACCAAGCGGAGGAGGAGGAGAGCACCCACCCACCGCCGGCCCCAAGGTGGAGGAGGG
AAGCGAGGCCGTGCTGAGCAAGCACCGCTCCGTGTTTCACATCGAGTGGAGCTCCATCCGGAGAAGGTCC
AAGGTGTTCGGCAAGGGCGAGCACCAGGAGCGGCAGAACAAGGACCCATTTCCCTACAGATATAGGAAGC
CAACCGTGGAGCTGCTGGACCTGGATACAATGGAGGAGTCTAGCGAGATCAAGGTGGAGACCAATATCAG
CAAGACATCCTGGATCAGATCCTCTATGGCCGCCAGCGGCAAGAGGGTGTCTAAGGCCCTGAGCTACATC
ACCGGAGAGATGAAGGAGTGCGGAGAGGGCCTGAAGGACAAG
[990 nt withheld, positions 1723-2712]
AATCGCCGGGCCAGCATCATCACAAAGTACCAGGCCTATGACGTGAGCTAA
